>Addgene plasmid #143065 | TFORF0701 | addgene full sequence | sequence record 398628 | Addgene NGS Result
TTAATGTAGTCTTATGCAATACTCTTGTAGTCTTGCAACATGGTAACGATGAGTTAGCAACATGCCTTAC
AAGGAGAGAAAAAGCACCGTGCATGCCGATTGGTGGAAGTAAGGTGGTACGATCGTGCCTTATTAGGAAG
GCAACAGACGGGTCTGACATGGATTGGACGAACCACTGAATTGCCGCATTGCAGAGATATTGTATTTAAG
TGCCTAGCTCGATACATAAACGGGTCTCTCTGGTTAGACCAGATCTGAGCCTGGGAGCTCTCTGGCTAAC
TAGGGAACCCACTGCTTAAGCCTCAATAAAGCTTGCCTTGAGTGCTTCAAGTAGTGTGTGCCCGTCTGTT
GTGTGACTCTGGTAACTAGAGATCCCTCAGACCCTTTTAGTCAGTGTGGAAAATCTCTAGCAGTGGCGCC
CGAACAGGGACTTGAAAGCGAAAGGGAAACCAGAGGAGCTCTCTCGACGCAGGACTCGGCTTGCTGAAGC
GCGCACGGCAAGAGGCGAGGGGCGGCGACTGGTGAGTACGCCAAAAATTTTGACTAGCGGAGGCTAGAAG
GAGAGAGATGGGTGCGAGAGCGTCAGTATTAAGCGGGGGAGAATTAGATCGCGATGGGAAAAAATTCGGT
TAAGGCCAGGGGGAAAGAAAAAATATAAATTAAAACATATAGTATGGGCAAGCAGGGAGCTAGAACGATT
CGCAGTTAATCCTGGCCTGTTAGAAACATCAGAAGGCTGTAGACAAATACTGGGACAGCTACAACCATCC
CTTCAGACAGGATCAGAAGAACTTAGATCATTATATAATACAGTAGCAACCCTCTATTGTGTGCATCAAA
GGATAGAGATAAAAGACACCAAGGAAGCTTTAGACAAGATAGAGGAAGAGCAAAACAAAAGTAAGACCAC
CGCACAGCAAGCGGCCGCTGATCTTCAGACCTGGAGGAGGAGATATGAGGGACAATTGGAGAAGTGAATT
ATATAAATATAAAGTAGTAAAAATTGAACCATTAGGAGTAGCACCCACCAAGGCAAAGAGAAGAGTGGTG
CAGAGAGAAAAAAGAGCAGTGGGAATAGGAGCTTTGTTCCTTGGGTTCTTGGGAGCAGCAGGAAGCACTA
TGGGCGCAGCGTCAATGACGCTGACGGTACAGGCCAGACAATTATTGTCTGGTATAGTGCAGCAGCAGAA
CAATTTGCTGAGGGCTATTGAGGCGCAACAGCATCTGTTGCAACTCACAGTCTGGGGCATCAAGCAGCTC
CAGGCAAGAATCCTGGCTGTGGAAAGATACCTAAAGGATCAACAGCTCCTGGGGATTTGGGGTTGCTCTG
GAAAACTCATTTGCACCACTGCTGTGCCTTGGAATGCTAGTTGGAGTAATAAATCTCTGGAACAGATTTG
GAATCACACGACCTGGATGGAGTGGGACAGAGAAATTAACAATTACACAAGCTTAATACACTCCTTAATT
GAAGAATCGCAAAACCAGCAAGAAAAGAATGAACAAGAATTATTGGAATTAGATAAATGGGCAAGTTTGT
GGAATTGGTTTAACATAACAAATTGGCTGTGGTATATAAAATTATTCATAATGATAGTAGGAGGCTTGGT
AGGTTTAAGAATAGTTTTTGCTGTACTTTCTATAGTGAATAGAGTTAGGCAGGGATATTCACCATTATCG
TTTCAGACCCACCTCCCAACCCCGAGGGGACCCATGCATTGCATCTCAATTAGTCAGCAACCAGGTGTGG
AAAGTCCCCAGGCTCCCCAGCAGGCAGAAGTATGCAAAGCATGCGTCTCAATTAGTCAGCAACCATAGTC
CCGCCCCTAACTCCGCCCATCCCGCCCCTAACTCCGCCCAGTTCCGCCCATTCTCCGCCCCATGGCTGAC
TAATTTTTTTTATTTATGCAGAGGCCGAGGCCGCCTCGGCCTCTGAGCTATTCCAGAAGTAGTGAGGAGG
CTTTTTTGGAGGCCTAGGCTTTTGCAAAAAGCTTTCTAGAGGTACCACCGGAGCTTACCATGACCGAGTA
CAAGCCCACGGTGCGCCTCGCCACCCGCGACGACGTCCCCAGGGCCGTACGCACCCTCGCCGCCGCGTTC
GCCGACTACCCCGCCACGCGCCACACCGTCGATCCGGACCGCCACATCGAGCGGGTCACCGAGCTGCAAG
AACTCTTCCTCACGCGCGTCGGGCTCGACATCGGCAAGGTGTGGGTCGCGGACGACGGCGCCGCCGTGGC
GGTCTGGACCACGCCGGAGAGCGTCGAAGCGGGGGCGGTGTTCGCCGAGATCGGCCCGCGCATGGCCGAG
TTGAGCGGTTCCCGGCTGGCCGCGCAGCAACAGATGGAAGGCCTCCTGGCGCCGCACCGGCCCAAGGAGC
CCGCGTGGTTCCTGGCCACCGTCGGCGTCTCGCCCGACCACCAGGGCAAGGGTCTGGGCAGCGCCGTCGT
GCTCCCCGGAGTGGAGGCGGCCGAGCGCGCCGGGGTGCCCGCCTTCCTGGAGACCTCCGCGCCCCGCAAC
CTCCCCTTCTACGAGCGGCTCGGCTTCACCGTCACCGCCGACGTCGAGGTGCCCGAAGGACCGCGCACCT
GGTGCATGACCCGCAAGCCCGGTGCCAGTTAACGAATTCTAGATCTTGAGACAAATGGCAGTATTCATCC
ACAATTTTAAAAGAAAAGGGGGGATTGGGGGGTACAGTGCAGGGGAAAGAATAGTAGACATAATAGCAAC
AGACATACAAACTAAAGAATTACAAAAACAAATTACAAAAATTCAAAATTTTCGGGTTTATTACAGGGAC
AGCAGAGATCCACTTTGGCGCCGGCTCGAGGCCTGCAGGTGCAAAGATGGATAAAGTTTTAAACAGAGAG
GAATCTTTGCAGCTAATGGACCTTCTAGGTCTTGAAAGGAGTGGGAATTGGCTCCGGTGCCCGTCAGTGG
GCAGAGCGCACATCGCCCACAGTCCCCGAGAAGTTGGGGGGAGGGGTCGGCAATTGAACCGGTGCCTAGA
GAAGGTGGCGCGGGGTAAACTGGGAAAGTGATGTCGTGTACTGGCTCCGCCTTTTTCCCGAGGGTGGGGG
AGAACCGTATATAAGTGCAGTAGTCGCCGTGAACGTTCTTTTTCGCAACGGGTTTGCCGCCAGAACACAG
GTAAGTGCCGTGTGTGGTTCCCGCGGGCCTGGCCTCTTTACGGGTTATGGCCCTTGCGTGCCTTGAATTA
CTTCCACCTGGCTGCAGTACGTGATTCTTGATCCCGAGCTTCGGGTTGGAAGTGGGTGGGAGAGTTCGAG
GCCTTGCGCTTAAGGAGCCCCTTCGCCTCGTGCTTGAGTTGAGGCCTGGCCTGGGCGCTGGGGCCGCCGC
GTGCGAATCTGGTGGCACCTTCGCGCCTGTCTCGCTGCTTTCGATAAGTCTCTAGCCATTTAAAATTTTT
GATGACCTGCTGCGACGCTTTTTTTCTGGCAAGATAGTCTTGTAAATGCGGGCCAAGATCTGCACACTGG
TATTTCGGTTTTTGGGGCCGCGGGCGGCGACGGGGCCCGTGCGTCCCAGCGCACATGTTCGGCGAGGCGG
GGCCTGCGAGCGCGGCCACCGAGAATCGGACGGGGGTAGTCTCAAGCTGGCCGGCCTGCTCTGGTGCCTG
GCCTCGCGCCGCCGTGTATCGCCCCGCCCTGGGCGGCAAGGCTGGCCCGGTCGGCACCAGTTGCGTGAGC
GGAAAGATGGCCGCTTCCCGGCCCTGCTGCAGGGAGCTCAAAATGGAGGACGCGGCGCTCGGGAGAGCGG
GCGGGTGAGTCACCCACACAAAGGAAAAGGGCCTTTCCGTCCTCAGCCGTCGCTTCATGTGACTCCACGG
AGTACCGGGCGCCGTCCAGGCACCTCGATTAGTTCTCGAGCTTTTGGAGTACGTCGTCTTTAGGTTGGGG
GGAGGGGTTTTATGCGATGGAGTTTCCCCACACTGAGTGGGTGGAGACTGAAGTTAGGCCAGCTTGGCAC
TTGATGTAATTCTCCTTGGAATTTGCCCTTTTTGAGTTTGGATCTTGGTTCATTCTCAAGCCTCAGACAG
TGGTTCAAAGTTTTTTTCTTCCATTTCAGGTGTCGTGAGGCTAGCACCGCCACCATGTTCCGAAAGGCCC
GGCGGGTGAACGTGCGCAAGCGGAACGACTCCGAAGAGGAAGAGCGGGAACGCGATGAGGAGCAGGAGCC
GCCGCCGTTGTTGCCGCCGCCGGGCACGGGCGAAGAGGCGGGCCCCGGTGGCGGCGACAGGGCCCCTGGC
GGGGAGTCGCTGCTGGGCCCGGGGCCGTCGCCGCCTTCCGCGCTGACCCCGGGCCTCGGGGCTGAGGCCG
GGGGCGGCTTCCCCGGCGGCGCGGAGCCCGGCAACGGGCTGAAGCCGCGCAAGAGGCCTCGCGAGAACAA
AGAGGTGCCCCGGGCCAGCCTGCTCAGCTTCCAGGACGAGGAGGAAGAAAATGAAGAAGTTTTCAAAGTG
AAGAAATCAAGTTATAGCAAAAAGATAGTAAAATTGCTCAAGAAGGAATATAAAGAAGATCTTGAAAAAT
CGAAGATTAAGACAGAACTCAACTCATCAGCTGAAAGTGAACAACCTTTGGACAAAACAGGACATGTTAA
GGATACAAATCAAGAAGATGGAGTTATCATCAGTGAACATGGTGAAGATGAAATGGATATGGAAAGTGAA
AAAGAGGAAGAAAAGCCAAAGACTGGTGGAGCTTTTTCAAATGCTTTATCTTCATTGAATGTTCTTCGTC
CAGGAGAAATTCCAGATGCAGCTTTTATACATGCTGCAAGGAAAAAGCGCCAAATGGCCCGAGAATTGGG
AGATTTCACTCCTCATGATAATGAGCCTGGTAAAGGCCGCCTTGTTAGAGAAGATGAGAATGATGCCAGT
GATGATGAAGATGACGATGAGAAACGCCGGATAGTTTTTTCTGTGAAAGAAAAGTCACAAAGACAAAAAA
TTGCTGAGGAAATAGGAATTGAGGGGAGTGATGATGATGCTTTAGTAACTGGAGAACAGGATGAAGAGCT
CAGCCGATGGGAACAGGAGCAGATAAGGAAAGGAATTAATATCCCTCAGGTTCAAGCCAGTCAACCCGCA
GAAGTGAATATGTACTACCAGAACACTTACCAGACAATGCCTTACGGCTCATCCTATGGCATTCCTTATA
GTTATACGGCCTATGGATCATCAGATGCCAAATCTCAAAAAACAGATAATACAGTCCCTTTCAAAACTCC
CAGTAATGAGATGACTCCCGTTACTATTGATTTGGTAAAGAAACAGCTTAAAGACAGGTTGGACTCCATG
AAAGAATTGCACAAAACAAATCGACAGCAGCATGAGAAACATCTGCAAAGCCGAGTGGACTCTACCAGGG
CTATTGAAAGATTAGAAGGGTCTTCTGGGGGTATTGGTGAACGGTATAAATTTTTGCAAGAAATGCGAGG
GTATGTCCAAGACTTGCTTGAGTGTTTCAGTGAAAAGGTGCCACTGATTAATGAACTTGAATCAGCAATA
CATCAGCTGTACAAACAGCGAGCTTCCCGCCTTGTCCAAAGACGACAAGATGATATTAAAGATGAATCTT
CGGAGTTTTCAAGCCATTCAAACAAAGCTCTGATGGCACCAAATCTTGACTCCTTTGGACGCGATCGGGC
ACTGTATCAAGAGCATGCAAAACGTCGCATTGCAGAGCGGGAGGCCAGGAGGACTCGTCGTAGACAAGCC
AGAGAACAAACCGGTAAGATGGCAGATCACCTTGAAGGCCTTTCCAGTGATGATGAAGAAACTTCTACAG
ATATTACTAATTTCAATCTGGAAAAAGATCGAATTTCAAAAGAATCCGGCAAAGTTTTTGAAGATGTCCT
TGAAAGTTTCTATTCAATTGACTGTATTAAATCACAGTTTGAAGCATGGCGTTCAAAATACTACACATCC
TACAAAGATGCTTACATTGGCCTTTGTTTGCCAAAATTATTCAACCCCCTCATACGACTTCAGCTCCTCA
CTTGGACTCCTCTTGAGGCAAAATGTCGTGACTTTGAGAATATGCTGTGGTTTGAATCTTTGCTGTTTTA
TGGTTGTGAAGAACGAGAGCAAGAAAAAGATGATGTAGATGTTGCCCTACTACCTACCATTGTGGAAAAG
GTGATTCTTCCTAAACTAACAGTGATAGCTGAAAATATGTGGGACCCTTTTTCTACAACACAGACTTCAA
GAATGGTGGGAATTACACTAAAATTAATCAATGGATATCCTTCAGTAGTGAATGCAGAAAATAAAAATAC
ACAGGTATACCTAAAGGCACTTTTATTGAGAATGAGAAGAACTTTAGATGATGATGTATTTATGCCCTTA
TATCCCAAAAATGTCTTAGAAAATAAAAATTCTGGGCCTTACTTGTTTTTTCAACGACAGTTTTGGTCTT
CAGTTAAGCTGTTAGGCAATTTTCTTCAGTGGTATGGCATTTTCTCAAATAAAACTCTGCAAGAGTTATC
AATAGATGGTTTATTAAATCGATATATTCTCATGGCTTTTCAGAATTCAGAATATGGAGATGACAGCATC
AAAAAAGCCCAAAATGTAATCAATTGTTTCCCCAAACAATGGTTCATGAATCTGAAAGGAGAAAGGACTA
TTTCTCAGTTAGAAAACTTTTGCCGATACCTTGTACACTTAGCGGATACAATTTATAGAAATAGTATCGG
GTGTTCTGATGTGGAAAAAAGAAATGCAAGGGAAAACATAAAACAGATAGTAAAACTCCTTGCAAGTGTT
CGAGCTTTGGATCATGCTATGTCTGTTGCAAGTGACCACAATGTGAAAGAATTTAAGTCTTTGATCGAAG
GAAAATAGTAATGAACTAGTCCGTAACTTGAAAGTATTTCGATTTCTTGGCTTTATATATCTTGTGGAAA
GGACGAAGCGACTTTGGGATTGGTGGGACGACGCGTTAAGTCGACAATCAACCTCTGGATTACAAAATTT
GTGAAAGATTGACTGGTATTCTTAACTATGTTGCTCCTTTTACGCTATGTGGATACGCTGCTTTAATGCC
TTTGTATCATGCTATTGCTTCCCGTATGGCTTTCATTTTCTCCTCCTTGTATAAATCCTGGTTGCTGTCT
CTTTATGAGGAGTTGTGGCCCGTTGTCAGGCAACGTGGCGTGGTGTGCACTGTGTTTGCTGACGCAACCC
CCACTGGTTGGGGCATTGCCACCACCTGTCAGCTCCTTTCCGGGACTTTCGCTTTCCCCCTCCCTATTGC
CACGGCGGAACTCATCGCCGCCTGCCTTGCCCGCTGCTGGACAGGGGCTCGGCTGTTGGGCACTGACAAT
TCCGTGGTGTTGTCGGGGAAATCATCGTCCTTTCCTTGGCTGCTCGCCTGTGTTGCCACCTGGATTCTGC
GCGGGACGTCCTTCTGCTACGTCCCTTCGGCCCTCAATCCAGCGGACCTTCCTTCCCGCGGCCTGCTGCC
GGCTCTGCGGCCTCTTCCGCGTCTTCGCCTTCGCCCTCAGACGAGTCGGATCTCCCTTTGGGCCGCCTCC
CCGCGTCGACTTTAAGACCAATGACTTACAAGGCAGCTGTAGATCTTAGCCACTTTTTAAAAGAAAAGGG
GGGACTGGAAGGGCTAATTCACTCCCAACGAAGACAAGATCTGCTTTTTGCTTGTACTGGGTCTCTCTGG
TTAGACCAGATCTGAGCCTGGGAGCTCTCTGGCTAACTAGGGAACCCACTGCTTAAGCCTCAATAAAGCT
TGCCTTGAGTGCTTCAAGTAGTGTGTGCCCGTCTGTTGTGTGACTCTGGTAACTAGAGATCCCTCAGACC
CTTTTAGTCAGTGTGGAAAATCTCTAGCAGTACGTATAGTAGTTCATGTCATCTTATTATTCAGTATTTA
TAACTTGCAAAGAAATGAATATCAGAGAGTGAGAGGAACTTGTTTATTGCAGCTTATAATGGTTACAAAT
AAAGCAATAGCATCACAAATTTCACAAATAAAGCATTTTTTTCACTGCATTCTAGTTGTGGTTTGTCCAA
ACTCATCAATGTATCTTATCATGTCTGGCTCTAGCTATCCCGCCCCTAACTCCGCCCATCCCGCCCCTAA
CTCCGCCCAGTTCCGCCCATTCTCCGCCCCATGGCTGACTAATTTTTTTTATTTATGCAGAGGCCGAGGC
CGCCTCGGCCTCTGAGCTATTCCAGAAGTAGTGAGGAGGCTTTTTTGGAGGCCTAGGGACGTACCCAATT
CGCCCTATAGTGAGTCGTATTACGCGCGCTCACTGGCCGTCGTTTTACAACGTCGTGACTGGGAAAACCC
TGGCGTTACCCAACTTAATCGCCTTGCAGCACATCCCCCTTTCGCCAGCTGGCGTAATAGCGAAGAGGCC
CGCACCGATCGCCCTTCCCAACAGTTGCGCAGCCTGAATGGCGAATGGG
[124 nt withheld, positions 8450-8573]
C
[91 nt withheld, positions 8575-8665]
A
[49 nt withheld, positions 8667-8715]
CCTTTGACGTTGGAGTCCACGTTCTTT
[37 nt withheld, positions 8743-8779]
ACCCTATCTCGGTCTATTCTTTTGATTTATAAGGGATTTTGCCGATTTCGGCCTATTGGTTAAAAAATGA
GCTGATTTAACAAAAATTTAACGCGAATTTTAACAAAATATTAACGCTTACAATTTAGGTGGCACTTTTC
GGGGAAATGTGCGCGGAACCCCTATTTGTTTATTTTTCTAAATACATTCAAATATGTATCCGCTCATGAG
ACAATAACCCTGATAAATGCTTCAATAATATTGAAAAAGGAAGAGTATGAGTATTCAACATTTCCGTGTC
GCCCTTATTCCCTTTTTTGCGGCATTTTGCCTTCCTGTTTTTGCTCACCCAGAAACGCTGGTGAAAGTAA
AAGATGCTGAAGATCAGTTGGGTGCACGAGTGGGTTACATCGAACTGGATCTCAACAGCGGTAAGATCCT
TGAGAGTTTTCGCCCCGAAGAACGTTTTCCAATGATGAGCACTTTTAAAGTTCTGCTATGTGGCGCGGTA
TTATCCCGTATTGACGCCGGGCAAGAGCAACTCGGTCGCCGCATACACTATTCTCAGAATGACTTGGTTG
AGTACTCACCAGTCACAGAAAAGCATCTTACGGATGGCATGACAGTAAGAGAATTATGCAGTGCTGCCAT
AACCATGAGTGATAACACTGCGGCCAACTTACTTCTGACAACGATCGGAGGACCGAAGGAGCTAACCGCT
TTTTTGCACAACATGGGGGATCATGTAACTCGCCTTGATCGTTGGGAACCGGAGCTGAATGAAGCCATAC
CAAACGACGAGCGTGACACCACGATGCCTGTAGCAATGGCAACAACGTTGCGCAAACTATTAACTGGCGA
ACTACTTACTCTAGCTTCCCGGCAACAATTAATAGACTGGATGGAGGCGGATAAAGTTGCAGGACCACTT
CTGCGCTCGGCCCTTCCGGCTGGCTGGTTTATTGCTGATAAATCTGGAGCCGGTGAGCGTGGGTCTCGCG
GTATCATTGCAGCACTGGGGCCAGATGGTAAGCCCTCCCGTATCGTAGTTATCTACACGACGGGGAGTCA
GGCAACTATGGATGAACGAAATAGACAGATCGCTGAGATAGGTGCCTCACTGATTAAGCATTGGTAACTG
TCAGACCAAGTTTACTCATATATACTTTAGATTGATTTAAAACTTCATTTTTAATTTAAAAGGATCTAGG
TGAAGATCCTTTTTGATAATCTCATGACCAAAATCCCTTAACGTGAGTTTTCGTTCCACTGAGCGTCAGA
CCCCGTAGAAAAGATCAAAGGATCTTCTTGAGATCCTTTTTTTCTGCGCGTAATCTGCTGCTTGCAAACA
AAAAAACCACCGCTACCAGCGGTGGTTTGTTTGCCGGATCAAGAGCTACCAACTCTTTTTCCGAAGGTAA
CTGGCTTCAGCAGAGCGCAGATACCAAATACTGTTCTTCTAGTGTAGCCGTAGTTAGGCCACCACTTCAA
GAACTCTGTAGCACCGCCTACATACCTCGCTCTGCTAATCCTGTTACCAGTGGCTGCTGCCAGTGGCGAT
AAGTCGTGTCTTACCGGGTTGGACTCAAGACGATAGTTACCGGATAAGGCGCAGCGGTCGGGCTGAACGG
GGGGTTCGTGCACACAGCCCAGCTTGGAGCGAACGACCTACACCGAACTGAGATACCTACAGCGTGAGCT
ATGAGAAAGCGCCACGCTTCCCGAAGGGAGAAAGGCGGACAGGTATCCGGTAAGCGGCAGGGTCGGAACA
GGAGAGCGCACGAGGGAGCTTCCAGGGGGAAACGCCTGGTATCTTTATAGTCCTGTCGGGTTTCGCCACC
TCTGACTTGAGCGTCGATTTTTGTGATGCTCGTCAGGGGGGCGGAGCCTATGGAAAAACGCCAGCAACGC
GGCCTTTTTACGGTTCCTGGCCTTTTGCTGGCCTTTTGCTCACATGTTCTTTCCTGCGTTATCCCCTGAT
TCTGTGGATAACCGTATTACCGCCTTTGAGTGAGCTGATACCGCTCGCCGCAGCCGAACGACCGAGCGCA
GCGAGTCAGTGAGCGAGGAAGCGGAAGAGCGCCCAATACGCAAACCGCCTCTCCCCGCGCGTTGGCCGAT
TCATTAATGCAGCTGGCACGACAGGTTTCCCGACTGGAAAGCGGGCAGTGAGCGCAACGCAATTAATGTG
AGTTAGCTCACTCATTAGGCACCCCAGGCTTTACACTTTATGCTTCCGGCTCGTATGTTGTGTGGAATTG
TGAGCGGATAACAATTTCACACAGGAAACAGCTATGACCATGATTACGCCAAGCGCGCAATTAACCCTCA
CTAAAGGGAACAAAAGCTGGAGCTGCAAGC
Features (pLannotate 1.2.2; 31 found; start..end, strand, type, name):
      5..231     +  promoter       RSV promoter: Rous sarcoma virus enhancer/promoter
    232..412     +  LTR            5' LTR (truncated): truncated 5' long terminal repeat (LTR) from HIV-1
    459..584     +  misc_feature   HIV-1 Ψ: packaging signal of human immunodeficiency virus type 1
    568..931     +  CDS            HIV-1 gag (fragment): gag protein from human immunodeficiency virus 1; gag
   1077..1310    +  misc_feature   RRE: The Rev response element (RRE) of HIV-1 allows for Rev-dependent mRNA export from the nucleus to the cytoplasm.
   1687..1713    +  CDS            Rev (fragment): human immunodeficiency virus 1 (HIV-1) Rev protein; rev; enhances nuclear export of unspliced and incompletely spliced viral mRNAs
   1720..1743    +  promoter       SV40 promoter (fragment): SV40 early promoter
   1744..1815    +  promoter       SV40 promoter (fragment): SV40 enhancer and early promoter
   1839..1974    +  rep_origin     SV40 ori: SV40 origin of replication
   2020..2616    +  CDS            PuroR (fragment): puromycin N-acetyltransferase; pac from Streptomyces; confers resistance to puromycin
   2665..2782    +  misc_feature   cPPT/CTS: central polypurine tract and central termination sequence of HIV-1
   2847..2913    +  CDS            small t antigen (fragment): SV40 (simian virus 40) small t antigen
   2920..4098    +  promoter       EF-1α promoter: strong constitutive promoter for human elongation factor EF-1α
   4115..6865    +  CDS            PAXBP1: PAXB1_HUMAN - Also known as C21orf66, GCFC, GCFC1. Experimental evidence at protein level: Swiss-Prot protein existence level 1. Adapter protein linking the transcription factors PAX3 and PAX7 to the histone methylation machinery and involved in myogenesis. Associates with a histone methyltransferase complex that specifically mediates dimethylation and trimethylation of 'Lys-4' of histone H3. Mediates the recruitment of that complex to the transcription factors PAX3 and PAX7 on chromatin to regulate the expression of genes involved in muscle progenitor cells proliferation including ID3 and CDC
   6881..6934    +  promoter       U6 promoter (fragment): RNA polymerase III promoter for human U6 snRNA
   6976..7564    +  misc_feature   WPRE: woodchuck hepatitis virus posttranscriptional regulatory element
   7615..7634    +  misc_feature   cPPT/CTS (fragment): central polypurine tract and central termination sequence of HIV-1
   7636..7869    +  LTR            3' LTR (ΔU3): self-inactivating 3' long terminal repeat (LTR) from HIV-1
   7947..8068    +  polyA_signal   SV40 poly(A) signal: SV40 polyadenylation signal
   8108..8243    +  rep_origin     SV40 ori: SV40 origin of replication
   8264..8282    -  promoter       T7 promoter: promoter for bacteriophage T7 RNA polymerase
   8290..8445    +  CDS            lacZα (fragment): LacZα fragment of β-galactosidase; lacZ fragment
   8450..8878    +  rep_origin     f1 ori (sequence partly withheld): f1 bacteriophage origin of replication; arrow indicates direction of (+) strand synthesis
   8931..9035    +  promoter       AmpR promoter: bla
   9036..9896    +  CDS            AmpR: β-lactamase; bla; confers resistance to ampicillin, carbenicillin, and related antibiotics
  10067..10655   +  rep_origin     ori: high-copy-number ColE1/pMB1/pBR322/pUC origin of replication
  10838..10930   +  CDS            lacI (fragment): lac repressor; lacI; The lac repressor binds to the lac operator to inhibit transcription in E. coli. This inhibition can be relieved by adding lactose or isopropyl-β-D-thiogalactopyranoside (IPTG).
  10943..10964   +  protein_bind   CAP binding site: CAP binding activates transcription in the presence of cAMP. E. coli catabolite activator protein
  10979..11009   +  promoter       lac promoter: promoter for the E. coli lac operon
  11013..11035   +  protein_bind   lac operator (fragment): The lac repressor binds to the lac operator to inhibit transcription in E. coli. This inhibition can be relieved by adding lactose or isopropyl-β-D-thiogalactopyranoside (IPTG). lac repressor encoded by lacI
  11078..11096   +  promoter       T3 promoter: promoter for bacteriophage T3 RNA polymerase
