[The description below was written by a language model from this plasmid's Addgene catalogue record and pLannotate feature annotations shown in this document.]
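Description:
TFORF0701 is a lentiviral mammalian expression plasmid built on the pLX_TRC317 backbone from the Broad Institute Genetic Perturbation Platform. It carries the human PAXBP1 open reading frame as one member of a barcoded transcription factor ORF collection. In bacteria it is maintained through a high-copy ColE1/pUC-type origin with ampicillin selection from the β-lactamase gene, and an f1 origin is also present. The depositor notes that the plasmid can recombine, which is a common issue with LTR-containing vectors.

The viral portion has a third-generation, self-inactivating layout. An RSV promoter drives a truncated HIV-1 5' LTR, followed by the Ψ packaging signal with a gag fragment, the Rev response element, a cPPT/CTS element, WPRE and a ΔU3 3' LTR, with an SV40 polyadenylation signal downstream. Two expression units sit between the LTRs. An SV40 early promoter and origin region drives puromycin N-acetyltransferase for selecting transduced cells. A full-length EF-1α promoter drives the PAXBP1 coding sequence, which was synthesized to match the reference transcript given in the record. PAXBP1 is annotated as an adapter protein that links PAX3 and PAX7 to a histone H3 lysine-4 methyltransferase complex during myogenesis.

According to the catalogue entry, each construct in the series carries a unique 24-bp barcode so that the ORF can be identified in pooled overexpression screens. The feature table does not annotate this barcode, although a short U6 promoter fragment lies between the ORF and WPRE. The construct is intended for packaging into lentivirus to give stable, constitutive PAXBP1 overexpression, for example in directed differentiation screens.
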