Addgene plasmid #143065: TFORF0701
Purpose: Lentiviral vector for overexpressing transcription factor ORFs with unique 24-bp barcodes. Barcodes facilitate identification of transcription factors in pooled screens.
Depositing lab: Feng Zhang. Depositing organization: Broad Institute. Publication: A transcription factor atlas of directed differentiation. Joung J, Ma S, Tay T, Geiger-Schuller KR, Kirchgatterer PC, Verdine VK, Guo B, Arias-Garcia MA, Allen WE, Singh A, Kuksenko O, Abudayyeh OO, Gootenberg JS, Fu Z, Macrae RK, Buenrostro JD, Regev A, Zhang F. Cell. 2023 Jan 5;186(1):209-229.e26. doi: 10.1016/j.cell.2022.11.026. PubMed 36608654.
Backbone
  Vector backbone: pLX_TRC317
  Backbone manufacturer: Broad Institute Genetic Perturbation Platform
  Backbone size w/o insert (bp): 8264
  Vector type: Mammalian Expression, Lentiviral
  Selectable markers: Puromycin
Growth in bacteria
  Bacterial resistance: Ampicillin, 100 μg/mL
  Growth temperature: 37°C
  Growth strain: NEB Stable
  Copy number: High Copy
Gene/Insert
  Gene/Insert name: PAXBP1
  Species: H. sapiens (human)
  Insert size (bp): 2855
  Entrez Gene: PAXBP1 (a.k.a. BM020, C21orf66, FSAP105, GCFC, GCFC1)
  Promoter: EF1a
  Cloning method: Unknown
  Sequencing primers: 5′ GGGTGGAGACTGAAGTTAGGCCAG; 3′ CACATAGCGTAAAAGGAGCAACATAG
Terms and licenses: Academic/Nonprofit Terms; Industry Terms: Not Available to Industry
Depositor comments: NM_016631,ENST00000331923 . The transcription factor ORF portion of this plasmid was synthesized by Genewiz. Please test multiple small colonies in case of plasmid recombination. To make this collection available in a timely manner, a portion of this collection was not fully sequenced by Addgene. If an Addgene verified full plasmid sequence is not available, please contact us prior to placing an order to request the full sequence.
How to cite: TFORF0701 was a gift from Feng Zhang (Addgene plasmid # 143065 ; http://n2t.net/addgene:143065 ; RRID:Addgene_143065)
