>Addgene plasmid #143065 | TFORF0701 | depositor partial sequence | sequence record 281333 | Insert
ACCGCCACCATGTTCCGAAAGGCCCGGCGGGTGAACGTGCGCAAGCGGAACGACTCCGAAGAGGAAGAGC
GGGAACGCGATGAGGAGCAGGAGCCGCCGCCGTTGTTGCCGCCGCCGGGCACGGGCGAAGAGGCGGGCCC
CGGTGGCGGCGACAGGGCCCCTGGCGGGGAGTCGCTGCTGGGCCCGGGGCCGTCGCCGCCTTCCGCGCTG
ACCCCGGGCCTCGGGGCTGAGGCCGGGGGCGGCTTCCCCGGCGGCGCGGAGCCCGGCAACGGGCTGAAGC
CGCGCAAGAGGCCTCGCGAGAACAAAGAGGTGCCCCGGGCCAGCCTGCTCAGCTTCCAGGACGAGGAGGA
AGAAAATGAAGAAGTTTTCAAAGTGAAGAAATCAAGTTATAGCAAAAAGATAGTAAAATTGCTCAAGAAG
GAATATAAAGAAGATCTTGAAAAATCGAAGATTAAGACAGAACTCAACTCATCAGCTGAAAGTGAACAAC
CTTTGGACAAAACAGGACATGTTAAGGATACAAATCAAGAAGATGGAGTTATCATCAGTGAACATGGTGA
AGATGAAATGGATATGGAAAGTGAAAAAGAGGAAGAAAAGCCAAAGACTGGTGGAGCTTTTTCAAATGCT
TTATCTTCATTGAATGTTCTTCGTCCAGGAGAAATTCCAGATGCAGCTTTTATACATGCTGCAAGGAAAA
AGCGCCAAATGGCCCGAGAATTGGGAGATTTCACTCCTCATGATAATGAGCCTGGTAAAGGCCGCCTTGT
TAGAGAAGATGAGAATGATGCCAGTGATGATGAAGATGACGATGAGAAACGCCGGATAGTTTTTTCTGTG
AAAGAAAAGTCACAAAGACAAAAAATTGCTGAGGAAATAGGAATTGAGGGGAGTGATGATGATGCTTTAG
TAACTGGAGAACAGGATGAAGAGCTCAGCCGATGGGAACAGGAGCAGATAAGGAAAGGAATTAATATCCC
TCAGGTTCAAGCCAGTCAACCCGCAGAAGTGAATATGTACTACCAGAACACTTACCAGACAATGCCTTAC
GGCTCATCCTATGGCATTCCTTATAGTTATACGGCCTATGGATCATCAGATGCCAAATCTCAAAAAACAG
ATAATACAGTCCCTTTCAAAACTCCCAGTAATGAGATGACTCCCGTTACTATTGATTTGGTAAAGAAACA
GCTTAAAGACAGGTTGGACTCCATGAAAGAATTGCACAAAACAAATCGACAGCAGCATGAGAAACATCTG
CAAAGCCGAGTGGACTCTACCAGGGCTATTGAAAGATTAGAAGGGTCTTCTGGGGGTATTGGTGAACGGT
ATAAATTTTTGCAAGAAATGCGAGGGTATGTCCAAGACTTGCTTGAGTGTTTCAGTGAAAAGGTGCCACT
GATTAATGAACTTGAATCAGCAATACATCAGCTGTACAAACAGCGAGCTTCCCGCCTTGTCCAAAGACGA
CAAGATGATATTAAAGATGAATCTTCGGAGTTTTCAAGCCATTCAAACAAAGCTCTGATGGCACCAAATC
TTGACTCCTTTGGACGCGATCGGGCACTGTATCAAGAGCATGCAAAACGTCGCATTGCAGAGCGGGAGGC
CAGGAGGACTCGTCGTAGACAAGCCAGAGAACAAACCGGTAAGATGGCAGATCACCTTGAAGGCCTTTCC
AGTGATGATGAAGAAACTTCTACAGATATTACTAATTTCAATCTGGAAAAAGATCGAATTTCAAAAGAAT
CCGGCAAAGTTTTTGAAGATGTCCTTGAAAGTTTCTATTCAATTGACTGTATTAAATCACAGTTTGAAGC
ATGGCGTTCAAAATACTACACATCCTACAAAGATGCTTACATTGGCCTTTGTTTGCCAAAATTATTCAAC
CCCCTCATACGACTTCAGCTCCTCACTTGGACTCCTCTTGAGGCAAAATGTCGTGACTTTGAGAATATGC
TGTGGTTTGAATCTTTGCTGTTTTATGGTTGTGAAGAACGAGAGCAAGAAAAAGATGATGTAGATGTTGC
CCTACTACCTACCATTGTGGAAAAGGTGATTCTTCCTAAACTAACAGTGATAGCTGAAAATATGTGGGAC
CCTTTTTCTACAACACAGACTTCAAGAATGGTGGGAATTACACTAAAATTAATCAATGGATATCCTTCAG
TAGTGAATGCAGAAAATAAAAATACACAGGTATACCTAAAGGCACTTTTATTGAGAATGAGAAGAACTTT
AGATGATGATGTATTTATGCCCTTATATCCCAAAAATGTCTTAGAAAATAAAAATTCTGGGCCTTACTTG
TTTTTTCAACGACAGTTTTGGTCTTCAGTTAAGCTGTTAGGCAATTTTCTTCAGTGGTATGGCATTTTCT
CAAATAAAACTCTGCAAGAGTTATCAATAGATGGTTTATTAAATCGATATATTCTCATGGCTTTTCAGAA
TTCAGAATATGGAGATGACAGCATCAAAAAAGCCCAAAATGTAATCAATTGTTTCCCCAAACAATGGTTC
ATGAATCTGAAAGGAGAAAGGACTATTTCTCAGTTAGAAAACTTTTGCCGATACCTTGTACACTTAGCGG
ATACAATTTATAGAAATAGTATCGGGTGTTCTGATGTGGAAAAAAGAAATGCAAGGGAAAACATAAAACA
GATAGTAAAACTCCTTGCAAGTGTTCGAGCTTTGGATCATGCTATGTCTGTTGCAAGTGACCACAATGTG
AAAGAATTTAAGTCTTTGATCGAAGGAAAATAGTAATGAACTAGTCCGTAACTTGAAAGTATTTCGATTT
CTTGGCTTTATATATCTTGTGGAAAGGACGAAGCGACTTTGGGATTGGTGGGACG
