>Addgene plasmid #143065 | TFORF0701 | depositor partial sequence | sequence record 281334 | Barcode
AGCGACTTTGGGATTGGTGGGACG
